Addgene plasmid #54921: mApple-Lysosomes-20
Purpose: Localization: Lysosome Membrane, Excitation: 568, Emission: 592
Depositing lab: Michael Davidson. Depositing organization: Florida State University, Tallahassee.
Backbone
  Vector backbone: mApple
  Backbone size w/o insert (bp): 4750
  Vector type: Mammalian Expression
  Selectable markers: Neomycin (select with G418)
Growth in bacteria
  Bacterial resistance: Kanamycin, 50 μg/mL
  Growth temperature: 37°C
  Growth strain: DH5alpha
  Copy number: High Copy
Gene/Insert
  Gene/Insert name: LAMP1 (alt name: NM_012857.2)
  Species: R. norvegicus (rat)
  Promoter: CMV
  Tag / fusion protein: mApple (C terminal on backbone)
  Cloning method: Unknown
  Sequencing primers: 5′ CMV-F; 3′ SV40pA-R
Terms and licenses: Academic/Nonprofit Terms; Industry Terms: Not Available to Industry
Depositor comments: . Excitation = 568; Emission = 592
How to cite: mApple-Lysosomes-20 was a gift from Michael Davidson (Addgene plasmid # 54921 ; http://n2t.net/addgene:54921 ; RRID:Addgene_54921)
