[The description below was written by a language model from this plasmid's Addgene catalogue record.]
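Description:
mApple-Lysosomes-20 is a mammalian expression plasmid that produces a red fluorescent marker for the lysosomal membrane. It is built on an mApple fluorescent-protein backbone of about 4.75 kb (excluding the insert), into which the rat (R. norvegicus) LAMP1 coding sequence has been placed. LAMP1, lysosome-associated membrane protein 1, is an abundant integral membrane glycoprotein of lysosomes and late endosomes, and here it serves as the targeting moiety. mApple is fused at the C terminus of LAMP1, and the fusion is transcribed from the strong constitutive CMV promoter. The 3′ sequencing primer listed suggests an SV40 polyadenylation signal downstream of the fusion, although no feature table is provided to confirm the layout. The "20" in the name probably refers to the linker between the two proteins, but the record does not state this, and the cloning method is listed as unknown.

In bacteria the plasmid is maintained at high copy number under kanamycin selection. In mammalian cells the neomycin resistance marker allows G418 selection, so stable lines can be derived as well as transient transfectants. The specific origin of replication is not stated in the record.

The construct is intended for fluorescence imaging of lysosomes in living or fixed mammalian cells, for example to follow their distribution, movement, or colocalization with other labelled proteins. The recorded excitation and emission values for mApple are 568 nm and 592 nm, placing it in the orange-red range. This makes it suitable for multicolour experiments alongside green or cyan fluorescent markers.
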