>Addgene plasmid #54921 | mApple-Lysosomes-20 | depositor partial sequence | sequence record 85311 | insert sequence
ACGGTCAGATCCGCTAGCGCTACCGGACTCAGATCTCGAGCGCCACCATGGCGGCCCCGGGCGCCCGGCG
TCCGCTGCTCCTGTTGCTGCTGGCAGGCCTTGCACACAGCGCCCCAGCACTGTTCGAGGTGAAAGACAAC
AACGGCACAGCGTGTATAATGGCCAGCTTCTCTGCCTCCTTTCTGACCACCTATGAGGCTGGACATGTTT
CTAAGGTCTCGAATATGACCCTGCCAGCCTCTGCAGAAGTCCTGAAGAATAGCAGCTCTTGTGGTGAAAA
GAATGCTTCTGAGCCCACCCTCGCAATCACCTTTGGAGAAGGATATTTACTGAAACTCACCTTCACAAAA
AACACAACACGTTACAGTGTCCAGCACATGTATTTCACATATAACCTGTCAGACACACAATTCTTTCCCA
ATGCCAGCTCCAAAGGGCCCGACACTGTGGATTCCACAACTGACATCAAGGCAGACATCAACAAAACATA
CCGATGTGTCAGCGACATCAGGGTCTACATGAAGAATGTGACCATTGTGCTCTGGGACGCTACTATCCAG
GCCTACCTGCCGAGTAGCAACTTCAGCAAGGAAGAGACACGCTGCCCACAGGATCAACCTTCCCCAACTA
CTGGGCCACCCAGCCCCTCACCACCACTTGTGCCCACAAACCCCAGTGTGTCCAAGTACAATGTGACTGG
TGACAATGGAACCTGCCTGCTGGCCTCTATGGCACTGCAACTCAACATCACCTACATGAAGAAGGACAAC
ACGACTGTGACCAGAGCATTCAACATCAACCCAAGTGACAAATATAGTGGGACTTGCGGTGCCCAGTTGG
TGACCCTGAAGGTGGGGAACAAGAGCAGAGTCCTGGAGCTGCAGTTTGGGATGAATGCCACTTCTAGCCT
GTTTTTCCTGCAAGGAGTTCAGTTGAACATGACTCTTCCTGATGCCATAGAGCCCACGTTCAGCACCTCC
AACTATTCCCTGAAAGCTCTTCAGGCCAGTGTCGGCAACTCATACAAGTGCAACAGTGAGGAGCACATCT
TTGTCAGCAAGGCGCTCGCCCTCAATGTCTTCAGCGTGCAAGTCCAGGCTTTCAGGGTAGAAAGTGACAG
GTTTGGGTCTGTGGAAGAGTGTGTACAGGACGGTAACAACATGCTGATCCCCATTGCTGTGGGCGGGGCC
CTGGCAGGGCTGGTCCTCATCGTCCTCATCGCCTACCTCATCGGCAGGAAGAGGAGTCACGCGGGCTATC
AGACCATCTCGGAATTCGGCTCCACCGGCTCCACCGGCTCCACCGGCGCGGATCCACCGGTCGCCACCAT
GGTGAGCAAGGGCGAGGAGAATAACATGGCCATCATCAAGGAGTTCATGCGCTTCAAGGTGCACATGGAG
GGCTCCGTGAACGGCCACGAGTTCGAGATCGAGGGCGAGGGCGAGGGCCGCCCCTACGAGGCCTTTCAGA
CCGCTAAGCTGAAGGTGACCAAGGGTGGCCCCCTGCCCTTCGCCTGGGACATCCTGTCCCCTCAGTTCAT
GTACGGCTCCAAGGTCTACATTAAGCACCCAGCCGACATCCCCGACTACTTCAAGCTGTCCTTCCCCGAG
GGCTTCAGGTGGGAGCGCGTGATGAACTTCGAGGACGGCGGCATTATTCACGTTAACCAGGACTCCTCCC
TGCAGGACGGCGTGTTCATCTACAAGGTGAAGCTGCGCGGCACCAACTTCCCCTCCGACGGCCCCGTAAT
GCAGAAGAAGACCATGGGCTGGGAGGCCTCCGAGGAGCGGATGTACCCCGAGGACGGCGCCCTGAAGAGC
GAGATCAAGAAGAGGCTGAAGCTGAAGGACGGCGGCCACTACGCCGCCGAGGTCAAGACCACCTACAAGG
CCAAGAAGCCCGTGCAGCTGCCCGGCGCCTACATCGTCGACATCAAGTTGGACATCGTGTCCCACAACGA
GGACTACACCATCGTGGAACAGTACGAACGCGCCGAGGGCCGCCACTCCACCGGCGGCATGGACGAGCTG
TACAAGTAAGCGGCCGCGACTCTAGATCA
