>Addgene plasmid #54921 | mApple-Lysosomes-20 | addgene partial sequence | sequence record 96087 | C-ter-GFP 5'-CTCCTCGCCCTTGCTCAC-3'
GGAGCCGGTGGAGCCGAATTCCGAGATGGTCTGATAGCCCGCGTGACTCCTCTTCCTGCCGATGAGGTAG
GCGATGAGGACGATGAGGACCAGCCCTGCCAGGGCCCCGCCCACAGCAATGGGGATCAGCATGTTGTTAC
CGTCCTGTACACACTCTTCCACAGACCCAAACCTGTCACTTTCTACCCTGAAAGCCTGGACTTGCACGCT
GAAGACATTGAGGGCGAGCGCCTTGCTGACAAAGATGTGCTCCTCACTGTTGCACTTGTATGAGTTGCCG
ACACTGGCCTGAAGAGCTTTCAGGGAATAGTTGGAGGTGCTGAACGTGGGCTCTATGGCATCAGGAAGAG
TCATGTTCAACTGAACTCCTTGCAGGAAAAACAGGCTAGAAGTGGCATTCATCCCAAACTGCAGCTCCAG
GACTCTGCTCTTGTTCCCCACCTTCAGGGTCACCAACTGGGCACCGCAAGTCCCACTATATTTGTCACTT
GGGTTGATGTTGAATGCTCTGGTCACAGTCGTGTTGTCCTTCTTCATGTAGGTGATGTTGAGTTGCAGTG
CCATAGAGGCCAGCAGGCAGGTTCCATTGTCACCAGTCACATTGTACTTGGACACACTGGGGTTTGTGGG
CACAAGTGGTGGTGAGGGGCTGGGTGGCCCAGTAGTTGGGGAAGGTTGATCCTGTGGGCAGCGTGTCTCT
TCCTTGCTGAAGTTGCTACTCGGCAGGTAGGCCTGGATAGTAGCGTCCCAGAGCACAATGGTCACATTCT
TCATGTAGACCCTGATGTCGCTGACACATCGGTATGTTTTGTTGATGTCTGCCTTGATGTCAGTTGTGGA
ATCCACAGTGTCGG
